>Addgene plasmid #185695 | pGL3Luc-5XNF-kappaB | addgene full sequence | sequence record 367381 | Addgene NGS Result
GGTACCGAGCTCTTACGCGTGCTAGCCCTCGAGGGGAATTTCCGGGGACTTTCCGGGAATTTCCGGGGAC
TTTCCGGGAATTTCCAGAGGGTATATAATGGAAGCTCGACTTCCAAAGCTGGGCTCGAGATCTGCGATCT
GCATCTCAATTAGTCAGCAACCATAGTCCCGCCCCTAACTCCGCCCATCCCGCCCCTAACTCCGCCCAGT
TCCGCCCATTCTCCGCCCCATCGCTGACTAATTTTTTTTATTTATGCAGAGGCCGAGGCCGCCTCGGCCT
CTGAGCTATTCCAGAAGTAGTGAGGAGGCTTTTTTGGAGGCCTAGGCTTTTGCAAAAAGCTTGGCATTCC
GGTACTGTTGGTAAAGCCACCATGGAAGACGCCAAAAACATAAAGAAAGGCCCGGCGCCATTCTATCCGC
TGGAAGATGGAACCGCTGGAGAGCAACTGCATAAGGCTATGAAGAGATACGCCCTGGTTCCTGGAACAAT
TGCTTTTACAGATGCACATATCGAGGTGGACATCACTTACGCTGAGTACTTCGAAATGTCCGTTCGGTTG
GCAGAAGCTATGAAACGATATGGGCTGAATACAAATCACAGAATCGTCGTATGCAGTGAAAACTCTCTTC
AATTCTTTATGCCGGTGTTGGGCGCGTTATTTATCGGAGTTGCAGTTGCGCCCGCGAACGACATTTATAA
TGAACGTGAATTGCTCAACAGTATGGGCATTTCGCAGCCTACCGTGGTGTTCGTTTCCAAAAAGGGGTTG
CAAAAAATTTTGAACGTGCAAAAAAAGCTCCCAATCATCCAAAAAATTATTATCATGGATTCTAAAACGG
ATTACCAGGGATTTCAGTCGATGTACACGTTCGTCACATCTCATCTACCTCCCGGTTTTAATGAATACGA
TTTTGTGCCAGAGTCCTTCGATAGGGACAAGACAATTGCACTGATCATGAACTCCTCTGGATCTACTGGT
CTGCCTAAAGGTGTCGCTCTGCCTCATAGAACTGCCTGCGTGAGATTCTCGCATGCCAGAGATCCTATTT
TTGGCAATCAAATCATTCCGGATACTGCGATTTTAAGTGTTGTTCCATTCCATCACGGTTTTGGAATGTT
TACTACACTCGGATATTTGATATGTGGATTTCGAGTCGTCTTAATGTATAGATTTGAAGAAGAGCTGTTT
CTGAGGAGCCTTCAGGATTACAAGATTCAAAGTGCGCTGCTGGTGCCAACCCTATTCTCCTTCTTCGCCA
AAAGCACTCTGATTGACAAATACGATTTATCTAATTTACACGAAATTGCTTCTGGTGGCGCTCCCCTCTC
TAAGGAAGTCGGGGAAGCGGTTGCCAAGAGGTTCCATCTGCCAGGTATCAGGCAAGGATATGGGCTCACT
GAGACTACATCAGCTATTCTGATTACACCCGAGGGGGATGATAAACCGGGCGCGGTCGGTAAAGTTGTTC
CATTTTTTGAAGCGAAGGTTGTGGATCTGGATACCGGGAAAACGCTGGGCGTTAATCAAAGAGGCGAACT
GTGTGTGAGAGGTCCTATGATTATGTCCGGTTATGTAAACAATCCGGAAGCGACCAACGCCTTGATTGAC
AAGGATGGATGGCTACATTCTGGAGACATAGCTTACTGGGACGAAGACGAACACTTCTTCATCGTTGACC
GCCTGAAGTCTCTGATTAAGTACAAAGGCTATCAGGTGGCTCCCGCTGAATTGGAATCCATCTTGCTCCA
ACACCCCAACATCTTCGACGCAGGTGTCGCAGGTCTTCCCGACGATGACGCCGGTGAACTTCCCGCCGCC
GTTGTTGTTTTGGAGCACGGAAAGACGATGACGGAAAAAGAGATCGTGGATTACGTCGCCAGTCAAGTAA
CAACCGCGAAAAAGTTGCGCGGAGGAGTTGTGTTTGTGGACGAAGTACCGAAAGGTCTTACCGGAAAACT
CGACGCAAGAAAAATCAGAGAGATCCTCATAAAGGCCAAGAAGGGCGGAAAGATCGCCGTGTAATTCTAG
AGTCGGGGCGGCCGGCCGCTTCGAGCAGACATGATAAGATACATTGATGAGTTTGGACAAACCACAACTA
GAATGCAGTGAAAAAAATGCTTTATTTGTGAAATTTGTGATGCTATTGCTTTATTTGTAACCATTATAAG
CTGCAATAAACAAGTTAACAACAACAATTGCATTCATTTTATGTTTCAGGTTCAGGGGGAGGTGTGGGAG
GTTTTTTAAAGCAAGTAAAACCTCTACAAATGTGGTAAAATCGATAAGGATCCGTCGACCGATGCCCTTG
AGAGCCTTCAACCCAGTCAGCTCCTTCCGGTGGGCGCGGGGCATGACTATCGTCGCCGCACTTATGACTG
TCTTCTTTATCATGCAACTCGTAGGACAGGTGCCGGCAGCGCTCTTCCGCTTCCTCGCTCACTGACTCGC
TGCGCTCGGTCGTTCGGCTGCGGCGAGCGGTATCAGCTCACTCAAAGGCGGTAATACGGTTATCCACAGA
ATCAGGGGATAACGCAGGAAAGAACATGTGAGCAAAAGGCCAGCAAAAGGCCAGGAACCGTAAAAAGGCC
GCGTTGCTGGCGTTTTTCCATAGGCTCCGCCCCCCTGACGAGCATCACAAAAATCGACGCTCAAGTCAGA
GGTGGCGAAACCCGACAGGACTATAAAGATACCAGGCGTTTCCCCCTGGAAGCTCCCTCGTGCGCTCTCC
TGTTCCGACCCTGCCGCTTACCGGATACCTGTCCGCCTTTCTCCCTTCGGGAAGCGTGGCGCTTTCTCAT
AGCTCACGCTGTAGGTATCTCAGTTCGGTGTAGGTCGTTCGCTCCAAGCTGGGCTGTGTGCACGAACCCC
CCGTTCAGCCCGACCGCTGCGCCTTATCCGGTAACTATCGTCTTGAGTCCAACCCGGTAAGACACGACTT
ATCGCCACTGGCAGCAGCCACTGGTAACAGGATTAGCAGAGCGAGGTATGTAGGCGGTGCTACAGAGTTC
TTGAAGTGGTGGCCTAACTACGGCTACACTAGAAGAACAGTATTTGGTATCTGCGCTCTGCTGAAGCCAG
TTACCTTCGGAAAAAGAGTTGGTAGCTCTTGATCCGGCAAACAAACCACCGCTGGTAGCGGTGGTTTTTT
TGTTTGCAAGCAGCAGATTACGCGCAGAAAAAAAGGATCTCAAGAAGATCCTTTGATCTTTTCTACGGGG
TCTGACGCTCAGTGGAACGAAAACTCACGTTAAGGGATTTTGGTCATGAGATTATCAAAAAGGATCTTCA
CCTAGATCCTTTTAAATTAAAAATGAAGTTTTAAATCAATCTAAAGTATATATGAGTAAACTTGGTCTGA
CAGTTACCAATGCTTAATCAGTGAGGCACCTATCTCAGCGATCTGTCTATTTCGTTCATCCATAGTTGCC
TGACTCCCCGTCGTGTAGATAACTACGATACGGGAGGGCTTACCATCTGGCCCCAGTGCTGCAATGATAC
CGCGAGACCCACGCTCACCGGCTCCAGATTTATCAGCAATAAACCAGCCAGCCGGAAGGGCCGAGCGCAG
AAGTGGTCCTGCAACTTTATCCGCCTCCATCCAGTCTATTAATTGTTGCCGGGAAGCTAGAGTAAGTAGT
TCGCCAGTTAATAGTTTGCGCAACGTTGTTGCCATTGCTACAGGCATCGTGGTGTCACGCTCGTCGTTTG
GTATGGCTTCATTCAGCTCCGGTTCCCAACGATCAAGGCGAGTTACATGATCCCCCATGTTGTGCAAAAA
AGCGGTTAGCTCCTTCGGTCCTCCGATCGTTGTCAGAAGTAAGTTGGCCGCAGTGTTATCACTCATGGTT
ATGGCAGCACTGCATAATTCTCTTACTGTCATGCCATCCGTAAGATGCTTTTCTGTGACTGGTGAGTACT
CAACCAAGTCATTCTGAGAATAGTGTATGCGGCGACCGAGTTGCTCTTGCCCGGCGTCAATACGGGATAA
TACCGCGCCACATAGCAGAACTTTAAAAGTGCTCATCATTGGAAAACGTTCTTCGGGGCGAAAACTCTCA
AGGATCTTACCGCTGTTGAGATCCAGTTCGATGTAACCCACTCGTGCACCCAACTGATCTTCAGCATCTT
TTACTTTCACCAGCGTTTCTGGGTGAGCAAAAACAGGAAGGCAAAATGCCGCAAAAAAGGGAATAAGGGC
GACACGGAAATGTTGAATACTCATACTCTTCCTTTTTCAATATTATTGAAGCATTTATCAGGGTTATTGT
CTCATGAGCGGATACATATTTGAATGTATTTAGAAAAATAAACAAATAGGGGTTCCGCGCACATTTCCCC
GAAAAGTGCCACCTG
[124 nt withheld, positions 4356-4479]
C
[91 nt withheld, positions 4481-4571]
A
[49 nt withheld, positions 4573-4621]
CCTTTGACGTTGGAGTCCACGTTCTTT
[37 nt withheld, positions 4649-4685]
ACCCTATCTCGGTCTATTCTTTTGATTTATAAGGGATTTTGCCGATTTCGGCCTATTGGTTAAAAAATGA
GCTGATTTAACAAAAATTTAACGCGAATTTTAACAAAATATTAACGCTTACAATTTGCCATTCGCCATTC
AGGCTGCGCAACTGTTGGGAAGGGCGATCGGTGCGGGCCTCTTCGCTATTACGCCAGCCCAAGCTACCAT
GATAAGTAAGTAATATTAAGGTACGGGAGGTACTTGGAGCGGCCGCAATAAAATATCTTTATTTTCATTA
CATCTGTGTGTTGGTTTTTTGTGTGAATCGATAGTACTAACATACGCTCTCCATCAAAACAAAACGAAAC
AAAACAAACTAGCAAAATAGGCTGTCCCCAGTGCAAGTGCAGGTGCCAGAACATTTCTCTATCGATA
Features (pLannotate 1.2.2; 13 found; start..end, strand, type, name):
     86..115     +  promoter       minP (fragment): minimal TATA-box promoter with low basal activity
    140..336     +  promoter       SV40 promoter: SV40 early promoter
    372..2024    +  CDS            luciferase: firefly luciferase; luc+; enhanced luc+ version of the luciferase gene
   2065..2186    -  polyA_signal   SV40 poly(A) signal: SV40 polyadenylation signal
   2209..2277    -  CDS            large T antigen (fragment): large T antigen from SV40 (simian virus 40)
   2293..2425    +  CDS            TcR (fragment): tetracycline efflux protein; tet; confers resistance to tetracycline
   2605..3193    -  rep_origin     ori: high-copy-number ColE1/pMB1/pBR322/pUC origin of replication
   3364..4224    -  CDS            AmpR: β-lactamase; bla; confers resistance to ampicillin, carbenicillin, and related antibiotics
   4225..4329    -  promoter       AmpR promoter: bla
   4356..4784    +  rep_origin     f1 ori (sequence partly withheld): f1 bacteriophage origin of replication; arrow indicates direction of (+) strand synthesis
   4816..4883    -  CDS            lacZα (fragment): LacZα fragment of β-galactosidase; lacZ fragment
   4942..4990    +  polyA_signal   poly(A) signal: synthetic polyadenylation signal
   5004..5095    +  misc_feature   pause site: RNA polymerase II transcriptional pause signal from the human α2 globin gene
