[The description below was written by a language model from this plasmid's Addgene catalogue record and pLannotate feature annotations shown in this document.]
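Description:
pGL3Luc-5XNF-kappaB is a firefly luciferase reporter plasmid built on the pGL3-promoter backbone and designed to read out NF-kappaB transcriptional activity in transfected mammalian cells. It is a high-copy plasmid of about 5.1 kb, propagated in E. coli through a ColE1/pUC-type origin and selected with ampicillin via the β-lactamase gene and its own promoter. An f1 phage origin is also present, which would allow single-stranded DNA production.

The insert is a short (88 bp) double-stranded oligonucleotide carrying five tandem copies of the NF-kappaB binding consensus sequence. It was cloned into the SmaI site of the polylinker, upstream of the SV40 early promoter that drives the enhanced luc+ luciferase coding sequence. Because this SV40 promoter lacks an enhancer in the pGL3-promoter design, the added kappaB sites act as an inducible response element: binding of activated NF-kappaB dimers raises transcription, and luciferase output rises with it. The transcript is terminated by the SV40 late polyadenylation signal. A synthetic poly(A) signal and a transcriptional pause site from the human α2-globin gene sit upstream of the cloning region to limit spurious read-through from the backbone into the reporter.

The automated annotation also flags a short minimal-promoter fragment in the insert region and small fragments of large T antigen, TcR and lacZα. These are most likely partial matches or backbone remnants rather than functional elements. Although the record lists NFKB1 as the associated gene, the plasmid contains only the binding sites, not the coding sequence. The associated publication concerns transcriptional control of a glial glutamate transporter gene, where such a reporter would serve to monitor NF-kappaB signalling.
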