Addgene plasmid #185695: pGL3Luc-5XNF-kappaB
Purpose: Reporter plasmid with a double-strand oligonucleotides that contain five repeats of NF-kappaB binding consensus sequence (5'-GGGGAATTTCC-3').
Depositing lab: Esther López-Bayghen. Depositing organization: Centro de Investigacion y de Estudios Avanzados del Instituto Politecnico Nacional (Cinvestav), Mexico City. Publication: EAAT1-dependent slc1a3 Transcriptional Control depends on the Substrate Translocation Process. Hernandez-Melchor D, Ramirez-Martinez L, Cid L, Palafox-Gomez C, Lopez-Bayghen E, Ortega A. ASN Neuro. 2022 Jan-Dec;14:17590914221116574. doi: 10.1177/17590914221116574. PubMed 35903937.
Backbone
  Vector backbone: pGL3promoter
  Backbone size w/o insert (bp): 5010
  Total vector size (bp): 5099
  Vector type: Luciferase
Growth in bacteria
  Bacterial resistance: Ampicillin, 100 μg/mL
  Growth temperature: 37°C
  Growth strain: DH5alpha
  Copy number: High Copy
Gene/Insert
  Gene/Insert name: NF-kappaB (alt name: NFkB)
  Species: H. sapiens (human)
  Insert size (bp): 88
  GenBank ID: U47298
  Entrez Gene: NFKB1 (a.k.a. CVID12, EBP-1, KBF1, NF-kB, NF-kB1, NF-kappa-B1, NF-kappaB, NF-kappabeta, NFKB-p105, NFKB-p50, NFkappaB)
  Promoter: NF-kappaB binding site
  Cloning method: Restriction Enzyme; 5′ cloning site SmaI (not destroyed); 3′ cloning site SmaI (unknown if destroyed)
  Sequencing primers: 5′ CTAGCAAAATAGGCTGTCCC; 3′ CTTTATGTTTTTGGCGTCTTCCA
Terms and licenses: Academic/Nonprofit Terms; Industry Terms: Not Available to Industry
How to cite: pGL3Luc-5XNF-kappaB was a gift from Esther López-Bayghen (Addgene plasmid # 185695 ; http://n2t.net/addgene:185695 ; RRID:Addgene_185695)
